>Addgene plasmid #62042 | NET39 mRFP-C1 (1219) | addgene partial sequence | sequence record 102409 | DsRed1-C 5'-AGCTGGACATCACCTCCCACAACG-3'
GTACGAGCGCGCCGAGGGCCGCCACTCCACCGGCGCCCTGTACAAGTCCGGACTCAGATCTCGAGCTCAA
GCTTCGAATTCAATGCCAGCTTCCCAGAGCCGGGCCCGTGCCCGGGACCGCAACAACGTCCTCAACCGGG
CTGAGTTCCTGTCCCTGAACCAGCCCCCCAAGGGGGGCCCGGAGCCCCGCAGCTCGGGCAGAAAGGCCTC
GGGCCCATCAGCACAGCCCCCACCTGCTGGTGACGGGGCCAGAGAGCGACGCCAGTCACAGCAGCTGCCA
GAGGAGGACTGCATGCAGCTGAACCCCTCCTTCAAGGGCATCGCCTTCAACTCCCTGCTGGCCATCGATA
TCTGTATGTCCAAGCGGCTGGGGGTGTGCGCTGGCCGGGCGGCGTCCTGGGCCAGTGCCCGCTCCATGGT
CAAGCTCATCGGCATCACGGGCCACGGCATCCCCTGGATCGGAGGCACCATCCTCTGCCTGGTGAAGAGC
AGCACACTGGCCGGCCAGGAGGTGCTCATGAATCTGCTCCTGGCCCTGCTCCTGGACATCATGACGGTGG
CCGGCGTGCAGAAGCTCATCAAGCGGCGCGGCCCGTACGAGATGAGCCCCAGCCTCCTGGACTACCTCAC
CATGGACATCTACGCCTTCCCGGCCGGGCACGCCAGCCGCGCCGCCATGGTGTCCAAGTTCTTCCTCAGC
CACCTGGTGCTGGCGGTGCCCCTGCGCGTGCTGCTGGTGCTCTGGGCCCTCTGCGTGGGCCTGTCCCGCG
TGATGATCGGCCGCCACCACGTCACGGACGTCCTCTCCGGCTT
