>Addgene plasmid #62042 | NET39 mRFP-C1 (1219) | addgene partial sequence | sequence record 102684 | SV40pA-R 5'-GAAATTTGTGATGCTATTGC-3'
ACAACAACAATTGCATTCATTTTATGTTTCAGGTTCAGGGGGAGGTGTGGGAGGTTTTTTAAAGCAAGTA
AAACCTCTACAAATGTGGTATGGCTGATTATGATCAGTTATCTAGATCCGGTGGATCCTCACCAGGCAGA
GATGAGCATCTGGCAGGTGCTGGAGGGCATCCAGACCAGCTCCACCAGACGGAACTGGAGGTAGCCGATG
ACAAAGCCGGAGAGGACGTCCGTGACGTGGTGGCGGCCGATCATCACGCGGGACAGGCCCACGCAGAGGG
CCCAGAGCACCAGCAGCACGCGCAGGGGCACCGCCAGCACCAGGTGGCTGAGGAAGAACTTGGACACCAT
GGCGGCGCGGCTGGCGTGCCCGGCCGGGAAGGCGTAGATGTCCATGGTGAGGTAGTCCAGGAGGCTGGGG
CTCATCTCGTACGGGCCGCGCCGCTTGATGAGCTTCTGCACGCCGGCCACCGTCATGATGTCCAGGAGCA
GGGCCAGGAGCAGATTCATGAGCACCTCCTGGCCGGCCAGTGTGCTGCTCTTCACCAGGCAGAGGATGGT
GCCTCCGATCCAGGGGATGCCGTGGCCCGTGATGCCGATGAGCTTGACCATGGAGCGGGCACTGGCCCAG
GACGCCGCCCGGCCAGCGCACACCCCCAGCCGCTTGGACATACAGATATCGATGGCCAGCAGGGAGTTGA
AGGCGATGCCCTTGAAGGAGGGGTTCAGCTGCATGCAGTCCTCCTCTGGCAGCTGCTGTGACTGGCGTCG
CTCTCTGGCCCCGTCACCAGCAGGTGGGGGCTGTGCTGATGGGCCCGAGGCCTTTCTGCC
