[The description below was written by a language model from this plasmid's Addgene catalogue record.]
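Description:
NET39 mRFP-C1 (1219) is a mammalian expression plasmid built on the mRFP-C1 backbone, a C1-style fusion vector in which the fluorescent protein coding sequence lies upstream of the cloning site, so that an inserted open reading frame is expressed with the tag at its N terminus. The plasmid is maintained at high copy in standard E. coli cloning strains under kanamycin selection. No feature table accompanies the record, so the origin of replication and any mammalian selection marker are not stated. The name of the 3′ sequencing primer suggests that an SV40 polyadenylation signal lies downstream of the insert.

The payload is human NET39, also known as PPAPDC3 or C9orf67, a nuclear envelope transmembrane protein. It was cloned between EcoRI and BamHI sites, both of which were preserved, so the insert can be excised or transferred to compatible vectors. Transcription is driven by the CMV promoter, a strong constitutive promoter widely used for transient expression in cultured mammalian cells. The product is an mRFP-NET39 fusion, with the monomeric red fluorescent protein attached to the N terminus of NET39.

The stated purpose is mammalian expression of this nuclear envelope transmembrane protein. The red fluorescent tag allows direct visualisation of the protein in transfected cells, for example to follow its localisation at the nuclear envelope. The associated publication concerns nuclear envelope protein dynamics, which fits use of the fusion in live-cell imaging of NET39 targeting and mobility, although the record does not specify particular assays.
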