Addgene plasmid #62042: NET39 mRFP-C1 (1219)
Purpose: mammalian expression of nuclear envelope transmembrane protein
Depositing lab: Eric Schirmer. Depositing organization: University of Edinburgh. Publication: System analysis shows distinct mechanisms and common principles of nuclear envelope protein dynamics. Zuleger N, Kelly DA, Richardson AC, Kerr AR, Goldberg MW, Goryachev AB, Schirmer EC. J Cell Biol. 2011 Apr 4;193(1):109-23. doi: 10.1083/jcb.201009068. Epub 2011 Mar 28. PubMed 21444689.
Backbone
  Vector backbone: mRFP-C1
  Backbone manufacturer: unknown
  Vector type: Mammalian Expression
Growth in bacteria
  Bacterial resistance: Kanamycin, 50 μg/mL
  Growth temperature: 37°C
  Growth strain: DH5alpha
  Copy number: High Copy
Gene/Insert
  Gene/Insert name: NET39
  Species: H. sapiens (human)
  GenBank ID: AAH06362.2
  Entrez Gene: PPAPDC3 (a.k.a. C9orf67, NET39)
  Promoter: CMV
  Tag / fusion protein: mRFP (N terminal on backbone)
  Cloning method: Restriction Enzyme; 5′ cloning site EcoRI (not destroyed); 3′ cloning site BamHI (not destroyed)
  Sequencing primers: 5′ RFP-F; 3′ SV40pA-R
Terms and licenses: Academic/Nonprofit Terms; Industry Terms: Not Available to Industry
How to cite: NET39 mRFP-C1 (1219) was a gift from Eric Schirmer (Addgene plasmid # 62042 ; http://n2t.net/addgene:62042 ; RRID:Addgene_62042)
